Addgene plasmid #160299: pCY5.1nh
Purpose: Yeast CRISPR plasmid targeting the natMX and hphMX cassettes
Depositing lab: Amir Aharoni. Depositing organization: Ben-Gurion University. Publication: Marker-free genetic manipulations in yeast using CRISPR/CAS9 system. Soreanu I, Hendler A, Dahan D, Dovrat D, Aharoni A. Curr Genet. 2018 Oct;64(5):1129-1139. doi: 10.1007/s00294-018-0831-y. Epub 2018 Apr 6. PubMed 29626221.
Backbone
  Vector backbone: pCAS (Addgene #60847)
  Backbone manufacturer: Jamie Cate
  Total vector size (bp): 10217
  Vector type: CRISPR
  Selectable markers: URA3
Growth in bacteria
  Bacterial resistance: Ampicillin, 100 μg/mL
  Growth temperature: 37°C
  Growth strain: DH5alpha
  Copy number: High Copy
Gene/Insert 1
  Gene/Insert name: sgRNA expression cassette (with guide targeting hph: GACCTGATGCAGCTCTCGGA)
  Species: Synthetic
  Insert size (bp): 379
Gene/Insert 2
  Gene/Insert name: URA3MX selection cassette
  Species: Candida albicans
  Insert size (bp): 1437
Gene/Insert 3
  Gene/Insert name: sgRNA expression cassette (with guide targeting nat: GTACCGCACCAGTGTCCCGG)
  Species: Synthetic
  Insert size (bp): 379
Gene/Insert 4
  Gene/Insert name: Cas9
  Species: Streptococcus pyogenes
  Insert size (bp): 4176
  Tag / fusion protein: SV40 NLS (C terminal on insert); 8xHis-tag (C terminal on insert)
Terms and licenses: Academic/Nonprofit Terms; Industry Terms: Not Available to Industry
How to cite: pCY5.1nh was a gift from Amir Aharoni (Addgene plasmid # 160299 ; http://n2t.net/addgene:160299 ; RRID:Addgene_160299)
