[The description below was written by a language model from this plasmid's Addgene catalogue record and pLannotate feature annotations shown in this document.]
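Description:
pCY5.1nh is a yeast CRISPR/Cas9 plasmid derived from the pCAS backbone. It is designed to cut the natMX and hphMX drug-resistance cassettes commonly left in the genomes of engineered Saccharomyces cerevisiae strains. It is an E. coli–yeast shuttle vector of about 10.2 kb. A high-copy ColE1/pUC-type origin and an ampicillin resistance gene (bla, with its own promoter) support propagation in bacteria. A 2μ origin provides episomal, multicopy maintenance in yeast. Yeast selection relies on a URA3MX cassette, in which a URA3 coding sequence is flanked by the Ashbya gossypii TEF promoter and terminator. The catalogue lists this URA3 as Candida albicans, whereas the automated annotation matched it to the S. cerevisiae orthologue.

The payload is Streptococcus pyogenes Cas9 carrying a C-terminal SV40 nuclear localisation signal and a polyhistidine tag, followed by the CYC1 terminator. The Cas9 promoter is not named in the record, though an annotated fragment of a yeast open reading frame lies just upstream. Two separate sgRNA expression cassettes of about 380 bp each are present, one with a guide against hph (hygromycin resistance) and one against nat (nourseothricin resistance). The short "NrsR fragment" annotation is simply the nat-directed spacer abutting its scaffold. Each cassette begins with a tRNA element followed by the S. pyogenes guide RNA scaffold, consistent with tRNA-driven RNA polymerase III expression as in pCAS. Based on the stated purpose and the associated work on marker-free manipulation, the plasmid is used to introduce double-strand breaks in integrated natMX and hphMX markers. This allows the markers to be replaced or removed by homology-directed repair.
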