Features (pLannotate 1.2.2; 16 found; start..end, strand, type, name):
     43..131     +  ncRNA          tRNA: Accession: RF00005 - tRNA
    225..300     +  misc_RNA       gRNA scaffold: guide RNA scaffold for the Streptococcus pyogenes CRISPR/Cas9 system
    436..779     +  promoter       TEF promoter: Ashbya gossypii TEF promoter
    798..1586    +  CDS            URA3: PYRF_YEAST - Experimental evidence at protein level: Swiss-Prot protein existence level 1. From Saccharomyces cerevisiae (strain ATCC 204508 / S288c) (Baker's yeast).
   1598..1795    +  terminator     TEF terminator: Ashbya gossypii TEF terminator
   1846..1950    +  promoter       AmpR promoter: bla
   1951..2811    +  CDS            AmpR: β-lactamase; bla; confers resistance to ampicillin, carbenicillin, and related antibiotics
   2956..3044    +  ncRNA          tRNA: Accession: RF00005 - tRNA
   3118..3138    +  CDS            NrsR (fragment): nourseothricin acetyltransferase; Streptomyces noursei nat1; confers resistance to nourseothricin
   3138..3213    +  misc_RNA       gRNA scaffold: guide RNA scaffold for the Streptococcus pyogenes CRISPR/Cas9 system
   3441..3854    -  CDS            YJC7_YEAST: Protein predicted: Swiss-Prot protein existence level 4. From Saccharomyces cerevisiae (strain ATCC 204508 / S288c) (Baker's yeast).
   4009..8112    +  CDS            cas9: CAS9_STRP1 - Also known as csn1 From Streptococcus pyogenes serotype M1.
   8161..8181    +  CDS            7xHis: 6xHis affinity tag
   8185..8374    +  terminator     CYC1 terminator: S. cerevisiae CYC1; transcription terminator for CYC1
   8431..9019    -  rep_origin     ori: high-copy-number ColE1/pMB1/pBR322/pUC origin of replication
   9043..2       -  rep_origin     2μ ori (across the origin): yeast 2μ plasmid origin of replication
>Addgene plasmid #160299 | pCY5.1nh | addgene full sequence | sequence record 464600 | Addgene NGS Result
GTATATGTGTTATGTAGTATACTCTTTCTTCAACAATTAAATACTCTCGGTAGCCAAGTTGGTTTAAGGC
GCAAGACTGTAATTTATCACTACGAAATCTTGAGATCGGGCGTTCGACTCGCCCCCGGGAGAGATGGCCG
GCATGGTCCCAGCCTCCTCGCTGGCGCCGGCTGGGCAACACCTTCGGGTGGCGAATGGGACTTTGACCTG
ATGCAGCTCTCGGAGTTTTAGAGCTAGAAATAGCAAGTTAAAATAAGGCTAGTCCGTTATCAACTTGAAA
AAGTGGCACCGAGTCGGTGCTTTTTTTATTTTTTGTCACTATTGTTATGTAAAATGCCACCTCTGACAGT
ATGGAACGCAAACTTCTGTCTAGTGGATATAGGTCTAGAGATCTACCGGTAGCTTGCCTTGTCCCCGCCG
GGTCACCCGGCCAGCGACATGGAGGCCCAGAATACCCTCCTTGACAGTCTTGACGTGCGCAGCTCAGGGG
CATGATGTGACTGTCGCCCGTACATTTAGCCCATACATCCCCATGTATAATCATTTGCATCCATACATTT
TGATGGCCGCACGGCGCGAAGCAAAAATTACGGCTCCTCGCTGCGGACCTGCGAGCAGGGAAACGCTCCC
CTCACAGACGCGTTGAATTGTCCCCACGCCGCGCCCCTGTAGAGAAATATAAAAGGTTAGGATTTGCCAC
TGAGGTTCTTCTTTCATATACTTCCTTTTAAAATCTTGCTAGGATACAGTTCTCACATCACATCCGAACA
TAAACAACCATGACAGTCAACACTAAGACCTATAGTGAGAGAGCAGAAACTCATGCCTCACCAGTAGCAC
AACGATTATTTCGATTAATGGAACTGAAGAAAACCAATTTATGTGCATCAATTGATGTTGATACCACTAA
GGAATTCCTTGAATTAATTGATAAATTGGGTCCTTATGTATGCTTAATCAAGACTCATATTGATATAATC
AATGATTTTTCCTATGAATCCACTATTGAACCATTATTAGAACTTTCACGTAAACATCAATTTATGATTT
TTGAAGATAGAAAATTTGCTGATATTGGTAATACCGTGAAGAAACAATATATTGGTGGAGTTTATAAAAT
TAGTAGTTGGGCAGATATTACTAATGCTCATGGTGTCACTGGGAATGGAGTAGTTGAAGGATTAAAACAG
GGAGCTAAAGAAACCACCACCAACCAAGAGCCAAGAGGGTTATTGATGTTAGCTGAATTATCATCAGTGG
GATCATTAGCATATGGAGAATATTCTCAAAAAACTGTTGAAATTGCTAAATCCGATAAGGAATTTGTTAT
TGGATTTATTGCCCAACGTGATATGGGTGGACAAGAAGAAGGATTTGATTGGCTTATTATGACACCTGGA
GTTGGATTAGATGATAAAGGTGATGGATTAGGACAACAATATAGAACTGTTGATGAAGTTGTTAGCACTG
GAACTGATATTATCATTGTTGGTAGAGGATTGTTTGGTAAAGGAAGAGATCCAGATATTGAAGGTAAAAG
GTATAGAGATGCTGGTTGGAATGCTTATTTGAAAAAGACTGGCCAATTATAATCAGTACTGACAATAAAA
AGATTCTTGTTTTCAAGAACTTGTCATTTGTATAGTTTTTTTATATTGTAGTTGTTCTATTTTAATCAAA
TGTTAGCGTGATTTATATTTTTTTTCGCCTCGACATCATCTGCCCAGATGCGAAGTTAAGTGCGCAGAAA
GTAATATCATGCGTCAATCGTATGTGAATGCTGGTCGCTATACTGCTGTCGATTCGATACTAACGCCGCC
ATCCAGTGTCGAAAACGGCGGCCGCCGCGGAACCCCTATTTGTTTATTTTTCTAAATACATTCAAATATG
TATCCGCTCATGAGACAATAACCCTGATAAATGCTTCAATAATATTGAAAAAGGAAGAGTATGAGTATTC
AACATTTCCGTGTCGCCCTTATTCCCTTTTTTGCGGCATTTTGCCTTCCTGTTTTTGCTCACCCAGAAAC
GCTGGTGAAAGTAAAAGATGCTGAAGATCAGTTGGGTGCACGAGTGGGTTACATCGAACTGGATCTCAAC
AGCGGTAAGATCCTTGAGAGTTTTCGCCCCGAAGAACGTTTTCCAATGATGAGCACTTTTAAAGTTCTGC
TATGTGGCGCGGTATTATCCCGTATTGACGCCGGGCAAGAGCAACTCGGTCGCCGCATACACTATTCTCA
GAATGACTTGGTTGAGTACTCACCAGTCACAGAAAAGCATCTTACGGATGGCATGACAGTAAGAGAATTA
TGCAGTGCTGCCATAACCATGAGTGATAACACTGCGGCCAACTTACTTCTGACAACGATCGGAGGACCGA
AGGAGCTAACCGCTTTTTTGCACAACATGGGGGATCATGTAACTCGCCTTGATCGTTGGGAACCGGAGCT
GAATGAAGCCATACCAAACGACGAGCGTGACACCACGATGCCTGTAGCAATGGCAACAACGTTGCGCAAA
CTATTAACTGGCGAACTACTTACTCTAGCTTCCCGGCAACAATTAATAGACTGGATGGAGGCGGATAAAG
TTGCAGGACCACTTCTGCGCTCGGCCCTTCCGGCTGGCTGGTTTATTGCTGATAAATCTGGAGCCGGTGA
GCGTGGGTCTCGCGGTATCATTGCAGCACTGGGGCCAGATGGTAAGCCCTCCCGTATCGTAGTTATCTAC
ACGACGGGGAGTCAGGCAACTATGGATGAACGAAATAGACAGATCGCTGAGATAGGTGCCTCACTGATTA
AGCATTGGTAACTGTCAGACCAAGTTTACTCATATATACTTTAGATTGATTTAAAACTTCATTTTTAATT
TAAAAGGATCTAGGTGAAGATCCTTTTTGATAATCTTAATTAAGTATATGTGTTATGTAGTATACTCTTT
CTTCAACAATTAAATACTCTCGGTAGCCAAGTTGGTTTAAGGCGCAAGACTGTAATTTATCACTACGAAA
TCTTGAGATCGGGCGTTCGACTCGCCCCCGGGAGAGATGGCCGGCATGGTCCCAGCCTCCTCGCTGGCGC
CGGCTGGGCAACACCTTCGGGTGGCGAATGGGACTTTGTACCGCACCAGTGTCCCGGGTTTTAGAGCTAG
AAATAGCAAGTTAAAATAAGGCTAGTCCGTTATCAACTTGAAAAAGTGGCACCGAGTCGGTGCTTTTTTT
ATTTTTTGTCACTATTGTTATGTAAAATGCCACCTCTGACAGTATGGAACGCAAACTTCTGTCTAGTGGA
TACTCGAGAACCCTTAATAGTCGAACAAGAAGCAGGCAAAGTTTAGAGCACTGCCCCTCCGCACTCAAAA
AAGAAAAAACTAGGAGGAAAATAAAATTCTCAACCACACAAACACATAAACACATACAAATACAAATACA
AGCTTATTTACTTGACATCGCGCGATCTTCCACTATTCAGCGCCGTCCGCCCTCTCTCGTGTTTTTTGTT
TACGCGACAACTATGCGAAATCCGGAGCAACGGGCAACCGTTTGGGGAAAGACCACACCCACGCGCGATC
GCCATGGCAACGAGGTCGCACACGCCCCACACCCAGACCTCCCTGCGAGCGGGCATGGGTACAATGTCCC
CGTTGCCACAGACACCACTTCGTAGCACAGCGCAGAGCGTAGCGTGTTGTTGCTGCTGACAAAAGAAAAT
TTTTCTTAGCAAAGCAAAGGAGGGGAAGCACGGGCAGATAGCACCGTACCATACCCTTGGAAACTCGAAA
TGAACGAAGCAGGAAATGAGAGAATGAGAGTTTTGTAGGTATATATAGCGGTAGTGTTTGCGCGTTACCA
TCATCTTCTGGATCTATCTATTGTTCTTTTCCTCATCACTTTCCCCTTTTTCGCTCTTCTTCTTGTCTTT
TATTTCTTTCTTTTTTTTAATTGTTCCCTCGATTGGCTATCTACCAAAGAATCCAAACTTAATACACGTA
TTTATTTGTCCAATTACCATGGATAAGAAATACTCAATAGGCTTAGATATCGGCACAAATAGCGTCGGAT
GGGCGGTGATCACTGATGAATATAAGGTTCCGTCTAAAAAGTTCAAGGTTCTGGGAAATACAGACCGCCA
CAGTATCAAAAAAAATCTTATAGGGGCTCTTTTATTTGACAGTGGAGAGACAGCGGAAGCGACTCGTCTC
AAACGGACAGCTCGTAGAAGGTATACACGTCGGAAGAATCGTATTTGTTATCTACAGGAGATTTTTTCAA
ATGAGATGGCGAAAGTAGATGATAGTTTCTTTCATCGACTTGAAGAGTCTTTTTTGGTGGAAGAAGACAA
GAAGCATGAACGTCATCCTATTTTTGGAAATATAGTAGATGAAGTTGCTTATCATGAGAAATATCCAACT
ATCTATCATCTGCGAAAAAAATTGGTAGATTCTACTGATAAAGCGGATTTGCGCTTAATCTATTTGGCCT
TAGCGCATATGATTAAGTTTCGTGGTCATTTTTTGATTGAGGGAGATTTAAATCCTGATAATAGTGATGT
GGACAAACTATTTATCCAGTTGGTACAAACCTACAATCAATTATTTGAAGAAAACCCTATTAACGCAAGT
GGAGTAGATGCTAAAGCGATTCTTTCTGCACGATTGAGTAAATCAAGACGATTAGAAAATCTCATTGCTC
AGCTCCCCGGTGAGAAGAAAAATGGCTTATTTGGGAATCTCATTGCTTTGTCATTGGGTTTGACCCCTAA
TTTTAAATCAAATTTTGATTTGGCAGAAGATGCTAAATTACAGCTTTCAAAAGATACTTACGATGATGAT
TTAGATAATTTATTGGCGCAAATTGGAGATCAATATGCTGATTTGTTTTTGGCAGCTAAGAATTTATCAG
ATGCTATTTTACTTTCAGATATCCTAAGAGTAAATACTGAAATAACTAAGGCTCCCCTATCAGCTTCAAT
GATTAAACGCTACGATGAACATCATCAAGACTTGACTCTTTTAAAAGCTTTAGTTCGACAACAACTTCCA
GAAAAGTATAAAGAAATCTTTTTTGATCAATCAAAAAACGGATATGCAGGTTATATTGATGGGGGAGCTA
GCCAAGAAGAATTTTATAAATTTATCAAACCAATTTTAGAAAAAATGGATGGTACTGAGGAATTATTGGT
GAAACTAAATCGTGAAGATTTGCTGCGCAAGCAACGGACCTTTGACAACGGCTCTATTCCCCATCAAATT
CACTTGGGTGAGCTGCATGCTATTTTGAGAAGACAAGAAGACTTTTATCCATTTTTAAAAGACAATCGTG
AGAAGATTGAAAAAATCTTGACTTTTCGAATTCCTTATTATGTTGGTCCATTGGCGCGTGGCAATAGTCG
TTTTGCATGGATGACTCGGAAGTCTGAAGAAACAATTACCCCATGGAATTTTGAAGAAGTTGTCGATAAA
GGTGCTTCAGCTCAATCATTTATTGAACGCATGACAAACTTTGATAAAAATCTTCCAAATGAAAAAGTAC
TACCAAAACATAGTTTGCTTTATGAGTATTTTACGGTTTATAACGAATTGACAAAGGTCAAATATGTTAC
TGAAGGAATGCGAAAACCAGCATTTCTTTCAGGTGAACAGAAGAAAGCCATTGTTGATTTACTCTTCAAA
ACAAATCGAAAAGTAACCGTTAAGCAATTAAAAGAAGATTATTTCAAAAAAATAGAATGTTTTGATAGTG
TTGAAATTTCAGGAGTTGAAGATAGATTTAATGCTTCATTAGGTACCTACCATGATTTGCTAAAAATTAT
TAAAGATAAAGATTTTTTGGATAATGAAGAAAATGAAGATATCTTAGAGGATATTGTTTTAACATTGACC
TTATTTGAAGATAGGGAGATGATTGAGGAAAGACTTAAAACATATGCTCACCTCTTTGATGATAAGGTGA
TGAAACAGCTTAAACGTCGCCGTTATACTGGTTGGGGACGTTTGTCTCGAAAATTGATTAATGGTATTAG
GGATAAGCAATCTGGCAAAACAATATTAGATTTTTTGAAATCAGATGGTTTTGCCAATCGCAATTTTATG
CAGCTGATCCATGATGATAGTTTGACATTTAAAGAAGACATTCAAAAAGCACAAGTGTCTGGACAAGGCG
ATAGTTTACATGAACATATTGCAAATTTAGCTGGTAGCCCTGCTATTAAAAAAGGTATTTTACAGACTGT
AAAAGTTGTTGATGAATTGGTCAAAGTAATGGGGCGGCATAAGCCAGAAAATATCGTTATTGAAATGGCA
CGTGAAAATCAGACAACTCAAAAGGGCCAGAAAAATTCGCGAGAGCGTATGAAACGAATCGAAGAAGGTA
TCAAAGAATTAGGAAGTCAGATTCTTAAAGAGCATCCTGTTGAAAATACTCAATTGCAAAATGAAAAGCT
CTATCTCTATTATCTCCAAAATGGAAGAGACATGTATGTGGACCAAGAATTAGATATTAATCGTTTAAGT
GATTATGATGTCGATCACATTGTTCCACAAAGTTTCCTTAAAGACGATTCAATAGACAATAAGGTCTTAA
CGCGTTCTGATAAAAATCGTGGTAAATCGGATAACGTTCCAAGTGAAGAAGTAGTCAAAAAGATGAAAAA
CTATTGGAGACAACTTCTAAACGCCAAGTTAATCACTCAACGTAAGTTTGATAATTTAACGAAAGCTGAA
CGTGGAGGTTTGAGTGAACTTGATAAAGCTGGTTTTATCAAACGCCAATTGGTTGAAACTCGCCAAATCA
CTAAGCATGTGGCACAAATTTTGGATAGTCGCATGAATACTAAATACGATGAAAATGATAAACTTATTCG
AGAGGTTAAAGTGATTACCTTAAAATCTAAATTAGTTTCTGACTTCCGAAAAGATTTCCAATTCTATAAA
GTACGTGAGATTAACAATTACCATCATGCCCATGATGCGTATCTAAATGCCGTCGTTGGAACTGCTTTGA
TTAAGAAATATCCAAAACTTGAATCGGAGTTTGTCTATGGTGATTATAAAGTTTATGATGTTCGTAAAAT
GATTGCTAAGTCTGAGCAAGAAATAGGCAAAGCAACCGCAAAATATTTCTTTTACTCTAATATCATGAAC
TTCTTCAAAACAGAAATTACACTTGCAAATGGAGAGATTCGCAAACGCCCTCTAATCGAAACTAATGGGG
AAACTGGAGAAATTGTCTGGGATAAAGGGCGAGATTTTGCCACAGTGCGCAAAGTATTGTCCATGCCCCA
AGTCAATATTGTCAAGAAAACAGAAGTACAGACAGGCGGATTCTCCAAGGAGTCAATTTTACCAAAAAGA
AATTCGGACAAGCTTATTGCTCGTAAAAAAGACTGGGATCCAAAAAAATATGGTGGTTTTGATAGTCCAA
CGGTAGCTTATTCAGTCCTAGTGGTTGCTAAGGTGGAAAAAGGGAAATCGAAGAAGTTAAAATCCGTTAA
AGAGTTACTAGGGATCACAATTATGGAAAGAAGTTCCTTTGAAAAAAATCCGATTGACTTTTTAGAAGCT
AAAGGATATAAGGAAGTTAAAAAAGACTTAATCATTAAACTACCTAAATATAGTCTTTTTGAGTTAGAAA
ACGGTCGTAAACGGATGCTGGCTAGTGCCGGAGAATTACAAAAAGGAAATGAGCTGGCTCTGCCAAGCAA
ATATGTGAATTTTTTATATTTAGCTAGTCATTATGAAAAGTTGAAGGGTAGTCCAGAAGATAACGAACAA
AAACAATTGTTTGTGGAGCAGCATAAGCATTATTTAGATGAGATTATTGAGCAAATCAGTGAATTTTCTA
AGCGTGTTATTTTAGCAGATGCCAATTTAGATAAAGTTCTTAGTGCATATAACAAACATAGAGACAAACC
AATACGTGAACAAGCAGAAAATATTATTCATTTATTTACGTTGACGAATCTTGGAGCTCCCGCTGCTTTT
AAATATTTTGATACAACAATTGATCGTAAACGATATACGTCTACAAAAGAAGTTTTAGATGCCACTCTTA
TCCATCAATCCATCACTGGTCTTTATGAAACACGCATTGATTTGAGTCAGCTAGGAGGTGACGGTGGAGG
GCCAAAAAAGAAAAGAAAAGTTGAAGATGCTTCTGCTCATCATCACCATCACCATCACCATTAAATCCGC
TCTAACCGAAAAGGAAGGAGTTAGACAACCTGAAGTCTAGGTCCCTATTTATTTTTTTATAGTTATGTTA
GTATTAAGAACGTTATTTATATTTCAAATTTTTCTTTTTTTTCTGTACAGACGCGTGTACGCATGTAACA
TTATACTGAAAACCTTGCTTGAGAAGGTTTTGGGACGCTCGAAGTGAGCAAAAGGCCAGCAAAAGGCCAG
GAACCGTAAAAAGGCCGCGTTGCTGGCGTTTTTCCATAGGCTCCGCCCCCCTGACGAGCATCACAAAAAT
CGACGCTCAAGTCAGAGGTGGCGAAACCCGACAGGACTATAAAGATACCAGGCGTTTCCCCCTGGAAGCT
CCCTCGTGCGCTCTCCTGTTCCGACCCTGCCGCTTACCGGATACCTGTCCGCCTTTCTCCCTTCGGGAAG
CGTGGCGCTTTCTCATAGCTCACGCTGTAGGTATCTCAGTTCGGTGTAGGTCGTTCGCTCCAAGCTGGGC
TGTGTGCACGAACCCCCCGTTCAGCCCGACCGCTGCGCCTTATCCGGTAACTATCGTCTTGAGTCCAACC
CGGTAAGACACGACTTATCGCCACTGGCAGCAGCCACTGGTAACAGGATTAGCAGAGCGAGGTATGTAGG
CGGTGCTACAGAGTTCTTGAAGTGGTGGCCTAACTACGGCTACACTAGAAGAACAGTATTTGGTATCTGC
GCTCTGCTGAAGCCAGTTACCTTCGGAAAAAGAGTTGGTAGCTCTTGATCCGGCAAACAAACCACCGCTG
GTAGCGGTGGTTTTTTTGTTTGCAAGCAGCAGATTACGCGCAGAAAAAAAGGATCTCAAGAAGATCCTTT
GATCTTTTCTACCGAAGCATCTGTGCTTCATTTTGTAGAACAAAAATGCAACGCGAGAGCGCTAATTTTT
CAAACAAAGAATCTGAGCTGCATTTTTACAGAACAGAAATGCAACGCGAAAGCGCTATTTTACCAACGAA
GAATCTGTGCTTCATTTTTGTAAAACAAAAATGCAACGCGAGAGCGCTAATTTTTCAAACAAAGAATCTG
AGCTGCATTTTTACAGAACAGAAATGCAACGCGAGAGCGCTATTTTACCAACAAAGAATCTATACTTCTT
TTTTGTTCTACAAAAATGCATCCCGAGAGCGCTATTTTTCTAACAAAGCATCTTAGATTACTTTTTTTCT
CCTTTGTGCGCTCTATAATGCAGTCTCTTGATAACTTTTTGCACTGTAGGTCCGTTAAGGTTAGAAGAAG
GCTACTTTGGTGTCTATTTTCTCTTCCATAAAAAAAGCCTGACTCCACTTCCCGCGTTTACTGATTACTA
GCGAAGCTGCGGGTGCATTTTTTCAAGATAAAGGCATCCCCGATTATATTCTATACCGATGTGGATTGCG
CATACTTTGTGAACAGAAAGTGATAGCGTTGATGATTCTTCATTGGTCAGAAAATTATGAACGGTTTCTT
CTATTTTGTCTCTATATACTACGTATAGGAAATGTTTACATTTTCGTATTGTTTTCGATTCACTCTATGA
ATAGTTCTTACTACAATTTTTTTGTCTAAAGAGTAATACTAGAGATAAACATAAAAAATGTAGAGGTCGA
GTTTAGATGCAAGTTCAAGGAGCGAAAGGTGGATGGGTAGGTTATATAGGGATATAGCACAGAGATATAT
AGCAAAGAGATACTTTTGAGCAATGTTTGTGGAAGCGGTATTCGCAATATTTTAGTAGCCCGTTACAGTC
CGGTGCGTTTTTGGTTTTTTGAAAGTGCGTCTTCAGAGCGCTTTTGGTTTTCAAAAGCGCTCTGAAGTTC
CTATACTTTCTAGAGAATAGGAACTTCGGAATAGGAACTTCAAAGCGTTTCCGAAAACGAGCGCTTCCGA
AAATGCAACGCGAGCTGCGCACATACAGCTCACTGTTCACGTCGCACCTATATCTGCGTGTTGCCTGTAT
ATATATATACATGAGAAGAACGGCATAGTGCGTGTTTATGCTTAAATGC
